Addgene plasmid #185445: pOmniBac zz TEV YBBR TRF1
Purpose: Expresses human TRF1 with a zz affinity tag, YBBR labeling site, and TEV cleavage site in insect cells
Depositing lab: Ahmet Yildiz. Depositing organization: University of California, Berkeley. Publication: Compartmentalization of telomeres through DNA-scaffolded phase separation. Jack A, Kim Y, Strom AR, Lee DSW, Williams B, Schaub JM, Kellogg EH, Finkelstein IJ, Ferro LS, Yildiz A, Brangwynne CP. Dev Cell. 2022 Jan 24;57(2):277-290.e9. doi: 10.1016/j.devcel.2021.12.017. PubMed 35077681.
Backbone
  Vector backbone: pOmnibac
  Backbone size w/o insert (bp): 4554
  Total vector size (bp): 6219
  Vector type: Insect Expression
Growth in bacteria
  Bacterial resistance: Gentamicin, 10 μg/mL
  Growth temperature: 37°C
  Growth strain: DH5alpha
  Copy number: Unknown
Gene/Insert
  Gene/Insert name: TRF1
  Species: H. sapiens (human)
  Insert size (bp): 1128
  GenBank ID: NM_017489.3
  Entrez Gene: TERF1 (a.k.a. PIN2, TRBF1, TRF, TRF1, hTRF1-AS, t-TRF1)
  Tag / fusion protein: ZZ (N terminal on insert); YBBR (N terminal on insert)
  Cloning method: Gibson Cloning
  Sequencing primers: 5′ GTAGACGCAAATTCCGCGGGGAAG; 3′ CCTCTACAAATGTGGTATGG
Terms and licenses: Academic/Nonprofit Terms; Industry Terms: Not Available to Industry
How to cite: pOmniBac zz TEV YBBR TRF1 was a gift from Ahmet Yildiz (Addgene plasmid # 185445 ; http://n2t.net/addgene:185445 ; RRID:Addgene_185445)
