[The description below was written by a language model from this plasmid's Addgene catalogue record and pLannotate feature annotations shown in this document.]
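Description:
pOmniBac zz TEV YBBR TRF1 is a baculovirus transfer plasmid for producing tagged human TRF1 (TERF1), the shelterin component that binds double-stranded telomeric repeats, in insect cells. It is built on the pOmniBac backbone and propagated in E. coli through a high-copy ColE1/pUC-type origin. Selection is by gentamicin, with the acetyltransferase gene driven by a class 1 integron Pc promoter.

The backbone offers two routes into a baculovirus genome. Tn7L and Tn7R ends flank the gentamicin marker and the expression cassette, allowing Tn7 transposition into a bacmid. The lef2/ORF603 and ORF1629 regions allow homologous recombination with linearised viral DNA. A loxP site just upstream of the promoter permits Cre-mediated fusion with other loxP-bearing plasmids, as in multigene assembly systems.

Expression is driven by the very late AcMNPV polyhedrin promoter and terminated by an SV40 polyadenylation signal. The annotated reading frame begins with a His tag, which the catalogue entry does not mention. Two tandem IgG-binding units of Staphylococcus protein A follow, forming the ZZ affinity tag, and then a short match consistent with the TEV protease cleavage site. The TERF1 coding sequence comes next. The YBBR peptide, a short substrate for Sfp phosphopantetheinyl transferase used for site-specific attachment of dyes or other CoA conjugates, is listed in the catalogue but was not annotated. From the name, it presumably lies between the TEV site and TRF1, so it would stay on the protein after the tag is cleaved off.

The annotated TERF1 feature and the sequenced length are somewhat larger than the catalogue's insert and total sizes. The short SV40 large T and SET1 fragment hits are probably incidental matches. The design suits IgG-affinity purification, TEV release and fluorescent labelling of recombinant TRF1, and the associated publication concerns telomere phase separation.
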