Features (pLannotate 1.2.2; 18 found; start..end, strand, type, name):
    586..809     -  mobile_element Tn7R: mini-Tn7 element (right end of the Tn7 transposon) Tn7
    876..1409    -  CDS            GmR: gentamycin acetyltransferase; aacC1; confers resistance to gentamycin
   1598..1626    -  promoter       Pc promoter: intI1 (promoter lies within the coding sequence); class 1 integron promoter
   1697..1730    +  protein_bind   loxP: Cre-mediated recombination occurs in the 8-bp core sequence (GCATACAT). Cre recombinase
   1807..1898    +  promoter       polyhedrin promoter: polh from Autographa californica; promoter for the baculovirus polyhedrin gene
   1965..1985    +  CDS            7xHis: 6xHis affinity tag
   2031..2204    +  CDS            ProtA: IgG-binding unit of Staphylococcus aureus protein A
   2208..2378    +  CDS            ProtA: IgG-binding unit of Staphylococcus aureus protein A
   2477..2497    +  CDS            capTEV™ (fragment): composite tag for in vivo biotinylation, TEV protease cleavage, and 6xHis tagging
   2532..3848    +  CDS            TERF1: TERF1_HUMAN - Also known as PIN2, TRBF1, TRF, TRF1. Experimental evidence at protein level: Swiss-Prot protein existence level 1. Binds the telomeric double-stranded 5'-TTAGGG-3' repeat and negatively regulates telomere length. Involved in the regulation of the mitotic spindle. Component of the shelterin complex (telosome) that is involved in the regulation of telomere length and protection. Shelterin associates with arrays of double-stranded 5'-TTAGGG-3' repeats added by telomerase and protects chromosome ends; without its protective activity, telomeres are no longer hidden from the DNA damag
   3873..3956    +  CDS            large T antigen (fragment): large T antigen from SV40 (simian virus 40)
   3979..4113    +  polyA_signal   SV40 poly(A) signal: SV40 polyadenylation signal
   4142..4191    +  CDS            SET1 (fragment): solubility-enhancement tag derived from T7 phage gene 10B
   4234..4399    -  mobile_element Tn7L: mini-Tn7 element (left end of the Tn7 transposon) Tn7
   4406..5111    +  misc_recomb    baculovirus recombination region (ORF1629): contains part of ORF1629
   5301..5889    +  rep_origin     ori: high-copy-number ColE1/pMB1/pBR322/pUC origin of replication
   6005..6145    +  CDS            LEF-2 (fragment): LEF2_NPVAC - Experimental evidence at protein level: Swiss-Prot protein existence level 1. Plays an essential role in viral DNA replication. Does not seem to participate in the initiation step but is rather important for the amplification of DNA. Also required for expression from the vp39 and polh promoters. From Autographa californica nuclear polyhedrosis virus (AcMNPV).
   6145..557     +  misc_recomb    baculovirus recombination region (lef2/ORF603) (across the origin): contains ORF603 and part of lef2
>Addgene plasmid #185445 | pOmniBac zz TEV YBBR TRF1 | addgene full sequence | sequence record 364930 | Addgene NGS Result
CAGTTAATTTGCGACAATATAATTTTATTTTCACATAAACTAGACGCCTTGTCGTCTTCTTCTTCGTATT
CCTTCTCTTTTTCATTTTTCTCTTCATAAAAATTAACATAGTTATTATCGTATCCATATATGTATCTATC
GTATAGAGTAAATTTTTTGTTGTCATAAATATATATGTCTTTTTTAATGGGGTGTATAGTACCGCTGCGC
ATAGTTTTTCTGTAATTTACAACAGTGCTATTTTCTGGTAGTTCTTCGGAGTGTGTTGCTTTAATTATTA
AATTTATATAATCAATGAATTTGGGATCGTCGGTTTTGTACAATATGTTGCCGGCATAGTACGCAGCTTC
TTCTAGTTCAATTACACCATTTTTTAGCAGCACCGGATTAACATAACTTTCCAAAATGTTGTACGAACCG
TTAAACAAAAACAGTTCACCTCCCTTTTCTATACTATTGTCTGCGAGCAGTTGTTTGTTGTTAAAAATAA
CAGCCATTGTAATGAGACGCACAAACTAATATCACAAACTGGAAATGTCTATCAATATATAGTTGCTGAT
TGCGCAGATGCCCTGCGTAAGCGGGTGTGGGCGGACAATAAAGTCTTAAACTGAACAAAATAGATCTAAA
CTATGACAATAAAGTCTTAAACTAGACAGAATAGTTGTAAACTGAAATCAGTCCAGTTATGCTGTGAAAA
AGCATACTGGACTTTTGTTATGGCTAAAGCAAACTCTTCATTTTCTGAAGTGCAAATTGCCCGTCGTATT
AAAGAGGGGCGTGGCCAAGGGCATGTAAAGACTATATTCGCGGCGTTGTGACAATTTACCGAACAACTCC
GCGGCCGGGAAGCCGATCTCGGCTTGAACGAATTGTTAGGTGGCGGTACTTGGGTCGATATCAAAGTGCA
TCACTTCTTCCCGTATGCCCAACTTTGTATAGAGAGCCACTGCGGGATCGTCACCGTAATCTGCTTGCAC
GTAGATCACATAAGCACCAAGCGCGTTGGCCTCATGCTTGAGGAGATTGATGAGCGCGGTGGCAATGCCC
TGCCTCCGGTGCTCGCCGGAGACTGCGAGATCATAGATATAGATCTCACTACGCGGCTGCTCAAACTTGG
GCAGAACGTAAGCCGCGAGAGCGCCAACAACCGCTTCTTGGTCGAAGGCAGCAAGCGCGATGAATGTCTT
ACTACGGAGCAAGTTCCCGAGGTAATCGGAGTCCGGCTGATGTTGGGAGTAGGTGGCTACGTCTCCGAAC
TCACGACCGAAAAGATCAAGAGCAGCCCGCATGGATTTGACTTGGTCAGGGCCGAGCCTACATGTGCGAA
TGATGCCCATACTTGAGCCACCTAACTTTGTTTTAGGGCGACTGCCCTGCTGCGTAACATCGTTGCTGCT
GCGTAACATCGTTGCTGCTCCATAACATCAAACATCGACCCACGGCGTAACGCGCTTGCTGCTTGGATGC
CCGAGGCATAGACTGTACAAAAAAACAGTCATAACAAGCCATGAAAACCGCCACTGCGCCGTTACCACCG
CTGCGTTCGGTCAAGGTTCTGGACCAGTTGCGTGAGCGCATACGCTACTTGCATTACAGTTTACGAACCG
AACAGGCTTATGTCAACTGGGTTCGTGCCTTCATCCGTTTCCACGGTGTGCGTCACCCGGCAACCTTGGG
CAGCAGCGAAGTCGCCATAACTTCGTATAGCATACATTATACGAAGTTATCTGTAACTATAACGGTCCTA
AGGTAGCGAGTTTAAACACTAGTATCGATTCGCGACCTACTCCGGAATATTAATAGATCATGGAGATAAT
TAAAATGATAACCATCTCGCAAATAAATAAGTATTTTACTGTTTTCGTAACAGTTTTGTAATAAAAAAAC
CTATAAATATTCCGGATTATTCATACCGTCCCACCATCGGGCGCGGATCTCGGTCCGAAACCATGTCGTA
CTACCATCACCATCACCATCACCATCACGGTTCTATGTGCATGGCAGGCCTTGCGCAACACGATGAAGCC
GTGGACAACAAATTCAACAAAGAACAACAAAACGCGTACTATGAGATCTTACATTTACCTAACTTAAACG
AAGGACAACGAAACGCCTTCATCCAAAGTTTAAAAGATGACCCAAGCCAAAGCGCTAACCTTTTAGCAGA
AGCTAAAAAGCTAAATGATGCTCAGGCGCCGAAAGTAGACAACAAATTCAACAAAGAACAACAAAACGCG
TTCTATGAGATCTTACATTTACCTAACTTAAACGAAGAACAACGAAACGCCTTCATCCAAAGTTTAAAAG
ATGACCCAAGCCAAAGCGCTAACCTTTTAGCAGAAGCTGAAAAGCTAAATGATGCTCAGGCGCCGAAAGT
AGACGCAAATTCCGCGGGGAAGTCAACCGATTATGATATTCCAACTACTGCTAGCGAGAACCTATATTTC
CAGGGAGATTATGATATCCCTACGACTGAGAATCTTTATTTTCAGGGCGACTCATTGGAGTTTATCGCAT
CAAAGCTCGCAATGGCGGAGGATGTTTCCTCAGCGGCCCCGAGCCCGCGGGGCTGTGCGGATGGTAGGGA
TGCCGACCCTACTGAGGAGCAGATGGCAGAAACAGAGAGAAACGACGAGGAGCAGTTCGAATGCCAGGAA
CTGCTCGAGTGCCAGGTGCAGGTGGGGGCCCCCGAGGAGGAGGAGGAGGAGGAGGAGGACGCGGGCCTGG
TGGCCGAGGCCGAGGCCGTGGCTGCCGGCTGGATGCTCGATTTCCTCTGCCTCTCTCTTTGCCGAGCTTT
CCGCGACGGCCGCTCCGAGGACTTCCGCAGGACCCGCAACAGCGCAGAGGCTATTATTCATGGACTATCC
AGTCTAACAGCTTGCCAGTTGAGAACGATATACATATGTCAGTTTTTGACAAGAATTGCAGCAGGAAAAA
CCCTTGATGCACAGTTTGAAAATGATGAACGAATTACACCCTTGGAATCAGCCCTGATGATTTGGGGTTC
AATTGAAAAGGAACATGACAAACTTCATGAAGAAATACAGAATTTAATTAAAATTCAGGCTATAGCTGTT
TGTATGGAAAATGGCAACTTTAAAGAAGCAGAAGAAGTCTTTGAAAGAATATTTGGTGATCCAAATTCTC
ATATGCCTTTCAAAAGCAAATTGCTTATGATAATCTCTCAGAAAGATACATTTCATTCCTTTTTTCAACA
CTTCAGCTACAACCACATGATGGAGAAAATTAAGAGTTATGTGAATTATGTGCTAAGTGAAAAATCATCA
ACCTTTCTAATGAAGGCAGCGGCAAAAGTAGTAGAAAGCAAAAGGACAAGAACAATAACTTCTCAAGATA
AACCTAGTGGTAATGATGTTGAAATGGAAACTGAAGCTAATTTGGATACAAGAAAAAGTGTTAGTGACAA
ACAGTCTGCGGTAACTGAATCCTCAGAGGGTACAGTATCCTTATTGAGGTCTCACAAGAATCTTTTCTTA
TCTAAGTTGCAACATGGAACCCAGCAACAAGACCTTAATAAGAAAGAAAGAAGAGTAGGAACTCCTCAAA
GTACAAAAAAGAAAAAAGAAAGCAGAAGAGCCACTGAAAGCAGAATACCTGTTTCAAAGAGTCAGCCGGT
AACTCCTGAAAAACATCGAGCTAGAAAAAGACAGGCATGGCTTTGGGAAGAAGACAAGAATTTGAGATCT
GGCGTGAGGAAATATGGAGAGGGAAACTGGTCTAAAATACTGTTGCATTATAAATTCAACAACCGGACAA
GTGTCATGTTAAAAGACAGATGGAGGACCATGAAGAAACTAAAACTGATTTCCTCAGACAGCGAAGACTG
AGCTTGTCGAGAAGTACTAGAGGATCATAATCAGCCATACCACATTTGTAGAGGTTTTACTTGCTTTAAA
AAACCTCCCACACCTCCCCCTGAACCTGAAACATAAAATGAATGCAATTGTTGTTGTTAACTTGTTTATT
GCAGCTTATAATGGTTACAAATAAAGCAATAGCATCACAAATTTCACAAATAAAGCATTTTTTTCACTGC
ATTCTAGTTGTGGTTTGTCCAAACTCATCAATGTATCTTATCATGTCTGGATCTGATCACTGCTTGAGCC
TAGAAGATCCGGCTGCTAACAAAGCCCGAAAGGAAGCTGAGTTGGCTGCTGCCACCGCTGAGCAATAACT
ATCATAACCCCTAGGGTATACCCATCTAATTGGAACCAGATAAGTGAAATCTAGTTCCAAACTATTTTGT
CATTTTTAATTTTCGTATTAGCTTACGACGCTACACCCAGTTCCCATCTATTTTGTCACTCTTCCCTAAA
TAATCCTTAAAAACTCCATTTCCACCCCTCCCAGTTCCCAACTATTTTGTCCGCCCACAACCGGTGGAGG
AAATTCTCCTTGAAGTTTCCCTGGTGTTCAAAGTAAAGGAGTTTGCACCAGACGCACCTCTGTTCACTGG
TCCGGCGTATTAAAACACGATACATTGTTATTAGTACATTTATTAAGCGCTAGATTCTGTGCGTTGTTGA
TTTACAGACAATTGTTGTACGTATTTTAATAATTCATTAAATTTATAATCTTTAGGGTGGTATGTTAGAG
CGAAAATCAAATGATTTTCAGCGTCTTTATATCTGAATTTAAATATTAAATCCTCAATAGATTTGTAAAA
TAGGTTTCGATTAGTTTCAAACAAGGGTTGTTTTTCCGAACCGATGGCTGGACTATCTAATGGATTTTCG
CTCAACGCCACAAAACTTGCCAAATCTTGTAGCAGCAATCTAGCTTTGTCGATATTCGTTTGTGTTTTGT
TTTGTAATAAAGGTTCGACGTCGTTCAAAATATTATGCGCTTTTGTATTTCTTTCATCACTGTCGTTAGT
GTACAATTGACTCGACGTAAACACGTTAAATAGAGCTTGGACATATTTAACATCGGGCGTGTTAGCTTTA
TTAGGCCGATTATCGTCGTCGTCCCAACCCTCGTCGTTAGAAGTTGCTTCCGAAGACGATTTTGCCATAG
CCACACGACGCCTATTAATTGTGTCGGCTAACACGTCCGCGATCAAATTTGTAGTTGAGCTTTTTGGAAT
TACCGGTTGACTTGGGTCAACTGTCAGACCAAGTTTACTCATATATACTTTAGATTGATTTAAAACTTCA
TTTTTAATTTAAAAGGATCTAGGTGAAGATCCTTTTTGATAATCTCATGACCAAAATCCCTTAACGTGAG
TTTTCGTTCCACTGAGCGTCAGACCCCGTAGAAAAGATCAAAGGATCTTCTTGAGATCCTTTTTTTCTGC
GCGTAATCTGCTGCTTGCAAACAAAAAAACCACCGCTACCAGCGGTGGTTTGTTTGCCGGATCAAGAGCT
ACCAACTCTTTTTCCGAAGGTAACTGGCTTCAGCAGAGCGCAGATACCAAATACTGTTCTTCTAGTGTAG
CCGTAGTTAGGCCACCACTTCAAGAACTCTGTAGCACCGCCTACATACCTCGCTCTGCTAATCCTGTTAC
CAGTGGCTGCTGCCAGTGGCGATAAGTCGTGTCTTACCGGGTTGGACTCAAGACGATAGTTACCGGATAA
GGCGCAGCGGTCGGGCTGAACGGGGGGTTCGTGCACACAGCCCAGCTTGGAGCGAACGACCTACACCGAA
CTGAGATACCTACAGCGTGAGCTATGAGAAAGCGCCACGCTTCCCGAAGGGAGAAAGGCGGACAGGTATC
CGGTAAGCGGCAGGGTCGGAACAGGAGAGCGCACGAGGGAGCTTCCAGGGGGAAACGCCTGGTATCTTTA
TAGTCCTGTCGGGTTTCGCCACCTCTGACTTGAGCGTCGATTTTTGTGATGCTCGTCAGGGGGGCGGAGC
CTATGGAAAAACGCCAGCAACGCGGCCTTTTTACGGTTCCTGGCCTTTTGCTGGCCTTTTGCTCACATGT
TCTTTCCTGCGTTATCCCCTGATTGACTTGGGTCGCTCTTCCTGTGGATGCGCAGGTATGTACAGGAAGA
GGTTTATACTAAACTGTTACATTGCAAACGTGGTTTCGTGTGCCAAGTGTGAAAACCGATGTTTAATCAA
GGCTCTGACGCATTTCTACAACCACGACTCTAAGTGTGTGGGTGAAGTCATGCATGCATCTTTTAATCAA
ATCCCAAGATGTGTATAAACCACCAAACTGCCAAAAAATGAAAACTGTCGACAAGCTCTGTCCGTTTGCT
GGCAACTGCAAGGGTCTCAATCCTATTTGTAATTATTGAATAATAAAACAATTATAAATGTCAAATTTGT
TTTTTATTAACGATACAAACCAAACGCAACAAGAACATTTGTAGTATTATCTATAATTGAAAACGCGTAG
TTATAATCGCTGAGGTAATATTTAAAATCATTTTCAAATGATTCA
